>Addgene plasmid #154402 | pDONR207 SARS-CoV2 TEV-NSP3 | addgene full sequence | sequence record 313166 | Addgene NGS Result
CATGGATCTCGGGCCCCAAATAATGATTTTATTTTGACTGATAGTGACCTGTTCGTTGCAACAAATTGAT
GAGCAATGCTTTTTTATAATGCCAACTTTGTACAAAAAAGTTGGCGAAAACCTGTACTTCCAAAGTATGG
CCCCTACCAAGGTGACCTTCGGAGACGACACCGTGATCGAGGTGCAGGGTTACAAGAGCGTGAACATCAC
CTTCGAGCTGGACGAACGCATCGACAAGGTGCTGAACGAAAAGTGCTCCGCTTACACCGTGGAGCTGGGC
ACCGAGGTGAACGAATTCGCCTGCGTGGTGGCCGACGCTGTGATCAAGACCCTGCAGCCAGTGTCCGAAC
TGCTGACCCCTCTGGGTATCGACCTGGACGAGTGGTCTATGGCTACCTACTACCTGTTCGACGAGAGCGG
CGAATTCAAGCTGGCCTCTCACATGTACTGCAGCTTCTACCCTCCCGACGAAGACGAGGAAGAGGGTGAC
TGCGAAGAGGAAGAGTTCGAGCCTTCCACTCAGTACGAGTACGGCACCGAAGACGACTACCAGGGCAAGC
CTCTGGAATTCGGAGCCACCTCTGCCGCTCTGCAGCCTGAAGAGGAACAGGAGGAAGACTGGCTGGACGA
CGACTCCCAGCAGACCGTGGGTCAGCAGGACGGCTCTGAAGACAACCAGACCACCACCATCCAGACCATC
GTGGAGGTGCAGCCTCAGCTGGAGATGGAACTGACCCCAGTGGTGCAGACCATCGAG
[501 nt withheld, positions 758-1258]
GAGATGAAGTCCGAAAAGCAGGTGGAGCAGAAGATCGCCGAGATCCCCAAGGAGGAAGTGAAGCCTTTCA
TCACCGAATCTAAGCCCAGCGTGGAGCAGAGAAAGCAGGACGACAAGAAGATCAAGGCCTGCGTGGAGGA
AGTGACCACCACCCTGGAGGAAACCAAGTTCCTGACCGAGAACCTGCTGCTGTACATCGACATCAACGGC
AACCTGCACCCTGACTCCGCTACCCTGGTGTCTGACATCGACATCACCTTCCTGAAGAAGGACGCCCCCT
ACATCGTGGGCGACGTGGTGCAGGAAGGAGTGCTGACCGCTGTGGTCATCCCTACCAAGAAGGCCGGTGG
CACCACCGAGATGCTGGCCAAGGCTCTGCGTAAGGTGCCAACCGACAACTACATCACCACCTACCCCGGT
CAGGGCCTGAACGGTTACACCGTGGAGGAAGCTAAGACCGTGCTGAAGAAGTGCAAGTCTGCCTTCTACA
TCCTGCCCTCCATCATCTCTAACGAGAAGCAGGAAATCCTGGGCACCGTGAGCTGGAACCTGCGCGAAAT
GCTGGCCCACGCTGAGGAAACCAGGAAGCTGATGCCCGTGTGCGTGGAGACCAAGGCCATCGTGAGCACC
ATCCAGAGAAAGTACAAGGGCATCAAGATCCAGGAGGGTGTGGTGGACTACGGCGCTCGTTTCTACTTCT
ACACCTCCAAGACCACCGTGGCCTCTCTGATCAACACCCTGAACGACCTGAACGAGACCCTGGTGACCAT
GCCACTGGGATACGTGACCCACGGTCTGAACCTGGAGGAAGCCGCTAGATACATGCGTTCCCTGAAGGTG
CCTGCTACCGTGAGCGTGAGCAGCCCTGACGCTGTGACCGCCTACAACGGATACCTGACCTCCTCTAGCA
AGACCCCTGAGGAACACTTCATCGAAACCATCAGCCTGGCCGGTTCCTACAAGGACTGGTCTTACAGCGG
ACAGTCCACCCAGCTGGGCATCGAGTTCCTGAAGCGCGGAGACAAGAGCGTGTACTACACCTCCAACCCA
ACCACCTTCCACCTGGACGGTGAAGTGATCACCTTCGACAACCTGAAGACCCTGCTGTCTCTGCGCGAGG
TGAGGACCATCAAGGTGTTCACCACCGTGGACAACATCAACCTGCACACCCAGGTGGTGGACATGAGCAT
GACCTACGGACAGCAGTTCGGTCCTACCTACCTGGACGGAGCTGACGTGACCAAGATCAAGCCACACAAC
TCCCACGAGGGCAAGACCTTCTACGTGCTGCCTAACGATGACACCCTGAGAGTGGAGGCTTTCGAATACT
ACCACACCACCGACCCATCCTTCCTGGGCAGGTACATGTCTGCCCTGAACCACACCAAGAAGTGGAAGTA
CCCCCAGGTGAACGGACTGACCAGCATCAAGTGGGCCGACAACAACTGCTACCTGGCCACCGCTCTGCTG
ACCCTGCAGCAGATCGAACTGAAGTTCAACCCACCCGCTCTGCAGGACGCTTACTACAGAGCCCGTGCTG
GCGAGGCCGCTAACTTCTGCGCTCTGATCCTGGCCTACTGCAACAAGACCGTGGGCGAACTGGGAGACGT
GAGAGAGACCATGAGCTACCTGTTCCAGCACGCCAACCTGGACTCCTGCAAGCGTGTGCTGAACGTGGTG
TGCAAGACCTGCGGCCAGCAGCAGACCACCCTGAAGGGAGTGGAAGCTGTGATGTACATGGGTACCCTGT
CCTACGAGCAGTTCAAGAAGGGCGTGCAGATCCCTTGCACCTGCGGAAAGCAGGCCACCAAGTACCTGGT
GCAGCAGGAAAGCCCATTCGTGATGATGTCCGCTCCTCCAGCCCAGTACGAACTGAAGCACGGCACCTTC
ACCTGCGCTTCCGAGTACACCGGCAACTACCAGTGCGGACACTACAAGCACATCACCTCTAAGGAGACCC
TGTACTGCATCGACGGAGCCCTGCTGACCAAGTCCTCTGAATACAAGGGTCCCATCACCGACGTGTTCTA
CAAGGAGAACAGCTACACCACCACCATCAAGCCCGTGACCTACAAGCTGGACGGCGTGGTGTGCACCGAA
ATCGACCCTAAGCTGGACAACTACTACAAGAAGGACAACTCTTACTTCACCGAGCAGCCTATCGACCTGG
TGCCAAACCAGCCCTACCCTAACGCCAGCTTCGACAACTTCAAGTTCGTGTGCGACAACATCAAGTTCGC
TGACGACCTGAACCAGCTGACCGGATACAAGAAGCCTGCCTCTAGAGAGCTGAAGGTGACCTTCTTCCCA
GACCTGAACGGCGACGTGGTGGCTATCGACTACAAGCACTACACCCCAAGCTTCAAGAAGGGAGCCAAGC
TGCTGCACAAGCCCATCGTGTGGCACGTGAACAACGCTACCAACAAGGCCACCTACAAGCCTAACACCTG
GTGCATCCGTTGCCTGTGGTCTACCAAGCCAGTGGAAACCTCCAACTCTTTCGACGTGCTGAAGAGCGAG
GACGCTCAGGGCATGGACAACCTGGCCTGCGAAGACCTGAAGCCCGTGAGCGAGGAAGTGGTGGAGAACC
CAACCATCCAGAAGGACGTGCTGGAATGCAACGTGAAGACCACCGAGGTGGTGGGAGACATCATCCTGAA
GCCAGCTAACAACAGCCTGAAGATCACCGAGGAAGTGGGTCACACCGACCTGATGGCCGCTTACGTGGAC
AACAGCTCCCTGACCATCAAGAAGCCCAACGAGCTGAGCAGGGTGCTGGGTCTGAAGACCCTGGCTACTC
ACGGTCTGGCTGCTGTGAACTCTGTGCCATGGGACACCATCGCTAACTACGCCAAGCCTTTCCTGAACAA
GGTGGTGTCCACCACCACCAACATCGTGACCAGATGTCTGAACCGCGTGTGCACCAACTACATGCCCTAC
TTCTTCACCCTGCTGCTGCAGCTGTGCACCTTCACCAGAAGCACCAACTCCCGTATCAAGGCTAGCATGC
CTACCACCATCGCCAAGAACACCGTGAAGAGCGTGGGAAAGTTCTGCCTGGAGGCTTCCTTCAACTACCT
GAAGTCTCCAAACTTCAGCAAGCTGATCAACATCATCATCTGGTTCCTGCTGCTCTCCGTGTGCCTGGGT
TCCCTGATCTACTCTACCGCCGCTCTGGGAGTGCTGATGTCTAACCTGGGTATGCCTAGCTACTGCACTG
GTTACAGAGAGGGATACCTGAACAGCACCAACGTGACCATCGCCACCTACTGCACCGGCAGCATCCCATG
CTCCGTGTGCCTGTCTGGACTGGACAGCCTGGACACCTACCCCTCCCTGGAAACCATCCAGATCACCATC
TCTAGCTTCAAGTGGGACCTGACCGCCTTCGGTCTGGTGGCTGAGTGGTTCCTGGCCTACATCCTGTTCA
CCAGGTTCTTCTACGTGCTGGGCCTGGCCGCTATCATGCAGCTGTTCTTCTCCTACTTCGCTGTGCACTT
CATCAGCAACTCCTGGCTGATGTGGCTGATCATCAACCTGGTGCAGATGGCTCCCATCTCTGCCATGGTG
CGCATGTACATCTTCTTCGCCAGCTTCTACTACGTGTGGAAGTCCTACGTGCACGTGGTGGACGGTTGCA
ACTCCTCTACCTGCATGATGTGCTACAAGCGCAACAGGGCTACCAGGGTGGAGTGCACCACCATCGTGAA
CGGCGTGCGCAGGTCCTTCTACGTGTACGCCAACGGCGGCAAGGGATTCTGCAAGCTGCACAACTGGAAC
TGCGTGAACTGCGACACCTTCTGCGCTGGCTCCACCTTCATCTCTGACGAGGTGGCCAGAGACCTGAGCC
TGCAGTTCAAGCGTCCAATCAACCCCACCGACCAGAGCTCCTACATCGTGGACTCTGTGACCGTGAAGAA
CGGTAGCATCCACCTGTACTTCGACAAGGCTGGCCAGAAGACCTACGAGCGCCACTCTCTGAGCCACTTC
GTGAACCTGGACAACCTGAGGGCCAACAACACCAAGGGCAGCCTGCCTATCAACGTGATCGTGTTCGACG
GAAAGTCCAAGTGCGAGGAATCTAGCGCCAAGTCCGCCAGCGTGTACTACAGCCAGCTGATGTGCCAGCC
AATCCTGCTGCTGGACCAGGCTCTGGTGTCTGACGTGGGAGACAGCGCCGAAGTGGCCGTGAAGATGTTC
GACGCCTACGTGAACACCTTCTCCTCTACCTTCAACGTGCCTATGGAGAAGCTGAAGACCCTGGTGGCTA
CTGCTGAGGCTGAACTGGCTAAGAACGTGTCCCTGGACAACGTGCTGAGCACCTTCATCTCCGCCGCTAG
GCAGGGTTTCGTGGACTCTGACGTGGAAACCAAAGACGTGGTGGAGTGCCTGAAGCTGTCTCACCAGAGC
GACATCGAAGTGACCGGCGACTCCTGCAACAACTACATGCTGACCTACAACAAGGTGGAGAACATGACCC
CAAGAGACCTGGGAGCTTGCATCGACTGCTCCGCCCGTCACATCAACGCTCAGGTGGCCAAGTCTCACAA
CATCGCCCTGATCTGGAACGTGAAGGACTTCATGAGCCTGTCCGAGCAGCTGCGCAAGCAGATCAGGAGC
GCCGCTAAGAAGAACAACCTGCCCTTCAAGCTGACCTGCGCTACCACCAGACAGGTGGTGAACGTGGTGA
CCACCAAGATCGCCCTGAAGGGCGGATAATACCCAACTTTTTTGTACAAAGTTGGCATTATAAGAAAGCA
TTGCTTATCAATTTGTTGCAACGAACAGGTCACTATCAGTCAAAATAAAATCATTATTTGCCATCCAGCT
GCAGCTCTGGCCCGTGTCTCAAAATCTCTGATGTTACATTGCACAAGATAAAAATATATCATCATGAACA
ATAAAACTGTCTGCTTACATAAACAGTAATACAAGGGGTGTTATGAGCCATATTCAACGGGAAACGTCGA
GGCCGCGATTAAATTCCAACATGGATGCTGATTTATATGGGTATAAATGGGCTCGCGATAATGTCGGGCA
ATCAGGTGCGACAATCTATCGCTTGTATGGGAAGCCCGATGCGCCAGAGTTGTTTCTGAAACATGGCAAA
GGTAGCGTTGCCAATGATGTTACAGATGAGATGGTCAGACTAAACTGGCTGACGGAATTTATGCCTCTTC
CGACCATCAAGCATTTTATCCGTACTCCTGATGATGCATGGTTACTCACCACTGCGATCCCCGGAAAAAC
AGCATTCCAGGTATTAGAAGAATATCCTGATTCAGGTGAAAATATTGTTGATGCGCTGGCAGTGTTCCTG
CGCCGGTTGCATTCGATTCCTGTTTGTAATTGTCCTTTTAACAGCGATCGCGTATTTCGTCTCGCTCAGG
CGCAATCACGAATGAATAACGGTTTGGTTGATGCGAGTGATTTTGATGACGAGCGTAATGGCTGGCCTGT
TGAACAAGTCTGGAAAGAAATGCATAAACTTTTGCCATTCTCACCGGATTCAGTCGTCACTCATGGTGAT
TTCTCACTTGATAACCTTATTTTTGACGAGGGGAAATTAGGCCGGGAAGCCGATCTCGGCTTGAACGAAT
TGTTAGGTGGCGGTACTTGGGTCGATATCAAAGTGCATCACTTCTTCCCGTATGCCCAACTTTGTATAGA
GAGCCACTGCGGGATCGTCACCGTAATCTGCTTGCACGTAGATCACATAAGCACCAAGCGCGTTGGCCTC
ATGCTTGAGGAGATTGATGAGCGCGGTGGCAATGCCCTGCCTCCGGTGCTCGCCGGAGACTGCGAGATCA
TAGATATAGATCTCACTACGCGGCTGCTCAAACTTGGGCAGAACGTAAGCCGCGAGAGCGCCAACAACCG
CTTCTTGGTCGAAGGCAGCAAGCGCGATGAATGTCTTACTACGGAGCAAGTTCCCGAGGTAATCGGAGTC
CGGCTGATGTTGGGAGTAGGTGGCTACGTCTCCGAACTCACGACCGAAAAGATCAAGAGCAGCCCGCATG
GATTTGACTTGGTCAGGGCCGAGCCTACATGTGCGAATGATGCCCATACTTGAGCCACCTAACTTTGTTT
TAGGGCGACTGCCCTGCTGCGTAACATCGTTGCTGCTGCGTAACATCGTTGCTGCTCCATAACATCAAAC
ATCGACCCACGGCGTAACGCGCTTGCTGCTTGGATGCCCGAGGCATAGACTGTACAAAAAAACAGTCATA
ACAAGCCATGAAAACCGCCACTGCGCCGTTACCACCGCTGCGTTCGGTCAAGGTTCTGGACCAGTTGCGT
GAGCGCATACGCTACTTGCATTACAGTTTACGAACCGAACAGGCTTATGTCAACTGGGTTCGTGCCTTCA
TCCGTTTCCACGGTGTGCGTCACCCGGCAACCTTGGGCAGCAGCGAAGTCGAGGCATTTCTGTCCTGGCT
GGCGAACGAGCGCAAGGTTTCGGTCTCCACGCATCGTCAGGCATTGGCGGCCTTGCTGTTCTTCTACGGC
AAGGTGCTGTGCACGGATCTGCCCTGGCTTCAGGAGATCGGAAGACCTCGGCCGTCGCGGCGCTTGCCGG
TGGTGCTGACCCCGGATGAAGTGGTTCGCATCCTCGGTTTTCTGGAAGGCGAGCATCGTTTGTTCGCCCA
GGACTCTAGCTATAGTTCTAGTGGTTGGCTACTAATAGGTTGTATTGATGTTGGACGAGTCGGAATCGCA
GACCGATACCAGGATCTTGCCATCCTATGGAACTGCCTCGGTGAGTTTTCTCCTTCATTACAGAAACGGC
TTTTTCAAAAATATGGTATTGATAATCCTGATATGAATAAATTGCAGTTTCATTTGATGCTCGATGAGTT
TTTCTAATCAGAATTGGTTAATTGGTTGTAACACTGGCAGAGCATTACGCTGACTTGACGGGACGGCGCA
AGCTCATGACCAAAATCCCTTAACGTGAGTTTTCGTTCCACTGAGCGTCAGACCCCGTAGAAAAGATCAA
AGGATCTTCTTGAGATCCTTTTTTTCTGCGCGTAATCTGCTGCTTGCAAACAAAAAAACCACCGCTACCA
GCGGTGGTTTGTTTGCCGGATCAAGAGCTACCAACTCTTTTTCCGAAGGTAACTGGCTTCAGCAGAGCGC
AGATACCAAATACTGTTCTTCTAGTGTAGCCGTAGTTAGGCCACCACTTCAAGAACTCTGTAGCACCGCC
TACATACCTCGCTCTGCTAATCCTGTTACCAGTGGCTGCTGCCAGTGGCGATAAGTCGTGTCTTACCGGG
TTGGACTCAAGACGATAGTTACCGGATAAGGCGCAGCGGTCGGGCTGAACGGGGGGTTCGTGCACACAGC
CCAGCTTGGAGCGAACGACCTACACCGAACTGAGATACCTACAGCGTGAGCTATGAGAAAGCGCCACGCT
TCCCGAAGGGAGAAAGGCGGACAGGTATCCGGTAAGCGGCAGGGTCGGAACAGGAGAGCGCACGAGGGAG
CTTCCAGGGGGAAACGCCTGGTATCTTTATAGTCCTGTCGGGTTTCGCCACCTCTGACTTGAGCGTCGAT
TTTTGTGATGCTCGTCAGGGGGGCGGAGCCTATGGAAAAACGCCAGCAACGCGGCCTTTTTACGGTTCCT
GGCCTTTTGCTGGCCTTTTGCTCACATGTTCTTTCCTGCGTTATCCCCTGATTCTGTGGATAACCGTATT
ACCGCTAGCCAGGAAGAGTTTGTAGAAACGCAAAAAGGCCATCCGTCAGGATGGCCTTCTGCTTAGTTTG
ATGCCTGGCAGTTTATGGCGGGCGTCCTGCCCGCCACCCTCCGGGCCGTTGCTTCACAACGTTCAAATCC
GCTCCCGGCGGATTTGTCCTACTCAGGAGAGCGTTCACCGACAAACAACAGATAAAACGAAAGGCCCAGT
CTTCCGACTGAGCCTTTCGTTTTATTTGATGCCTGGCAGTTCCCTACTCTCGCGTTAACGCTAG
Features (pLannotate 1.2.2; 12 found; start..end, strand, type, name):
     18..113     +  protein_bind   attL3: mutant version of attL; recombination site for the Gateway® LR reaction LR Clonase™
    116..132     +  CDS            TEV site (fragment): tobacco etch virus (TEV) protease recognition and cleavage site
    140..5974    +  CDS            R1A_SARS2 (fragment) (sequence partly withheld): Experimental evidence at protein level: Swiss-Prot protein existence level 1. [Non-structural protein 10]: Plays a pivotal role in viral transcription by stimulating both nsp14 3'-5' exoribonuclease and nsp16 2'-O-methyltransferase activities. Therefore plays an essential role in viral mRNAs cap methylation. From Severe acute respiratory syndrome coronavirus 2 (2019-nCoV) (SARS-CoV-2).
   5979..6078    -  protein_bind   attL2: mutant version of attL; recombination site for the Gateway® LR reaction LR Clonase™
   6201..6827    +  CDS            KanR (fragment): aminoglycoside phosphotransferase; aph(3')-Ia; confers resistance to kanamycin in bacteria or G418 (Geneticin®) in eukaryotes
   6861..7394    -  CDS            GmR: gentamycin acetyltransferase; aacC1; confers resistance to gentamycin
   7583..7611    -  promoter       Pc promoter: intI1 (promoter lies within the coding sequence); class 1 integron promoter
   7589..7936    -  CDS            YPR2_ECOLX (fragment): Protein predicted: Swiss-Prot protein existence level 4. From Escherichia coli.
   7941..8125    +  CDS            KanR (fragment): aminoglycoside phosphotransferase; aph(3')-Ia; confers resistance to kanamycin in bacteria or G418 (Geneticin®) in eukaryotes
   8268..8856    +  rep_origin     ori: high-copy-number ColE1/pMB1/pBR322/pUC origin of replication
   8991..9018    -  terminator     rrnB T2 terminator: transcription terminator T2 from the E. coli rrnB gene
   9150..9193    +  terminator     rrnB T1 terminator: Escherichia coli rrnB; transcription terminator T1 from the E. coli rrnB gene
