[The description below was written by a language model from this plasmid's Addgene catalogue record and pLannotate feature annotations shown in this document.]
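Description:
pDONR207 SARS-CoV2 TEV-NSP3 is a Gateway-compatible entry clone built on the pDONR207 backbone and carrying the coding sequence for non-structural protein 3 (NSP3, which includes the papain-like protease, PLpro) of SARS-CoV-2 isolate Wuhan-Hu-1. NSP3 is one of the mature products of the ORF1ab polyprotein, which is why the automated annotation matches the insert to a fragment of the replicase polyprotein 1a entry; the functional text attached to that hit refers to a different cleavage product and does not describe this insert. The roughly 5.9 kb insert was PCR amplified, is codon optimized and so differs from the viral sequence by many synonymous changes, and is preceded at its N-terminus by a tobacco etch virus (TEV) protease recognition site. This site allows any N-terminal tag supplied by a destination vector to be cleaved from the expressed protein.

The insert is flanked by attL recombination sites (annotated as attL3 upstream and attL2 downstream), the substrates for the LR Clonase reaction that moves the open reading frame into destination vectors. As an entry vector it has no annotated promoter driving the insert, so expression depends on the destination plasmid. The plasmid is propagated in E. coli through a high-copy ColE1/pUC-type origin and selected with gentamicin, conferred by the aacC1 acetyltransferase gene expressed from a class 1 integron Pc promoter. The gentamicin cassette appears to interrupt a kanamycin resistance gene, leaving only KanR fragments on either side. The rrnB T1 and T2 terminators upstream of the cloning region insulate it from read-through transcription. The clone belongs to a collection of SARS-CoV-2 coding regions intended for flexible transfer into expression systems.
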