Addgene plasmid #154402: pDONR207 SARS-CoV2 TEV-NSP3
Purpose: Gateway-compatible Entry vector
Depositing lab: Fritz Roth. Depositing organization: Sinai Health System. Publication: A Comprehensive, Flexible Collection of SARS-CoV-2 Coding Regions. Kim DK, Knapp JJ, Kuang D, Chawla A, Cassonnet P, Lee H, Sheykhkarimli D, Samavarchi-Tehrani P, Abdouni H, Rayhan A, Li R, Pogoutse O, Coyaud E, van der Werf S, Demeret C, Gingras AC, Taipale M, Raught B, Jacob Y, Roth FP. G3 (Bethesda). 2020 Aug 6. pii: g3.120.401554. doi: 10.1534/g3.120.401554. PubMed 32763951.
Backbone
  Vector backbone: pDONR207
  Backbone manufacturer: Rual et al, Genome Res. 14:2128-2135, 2004.
  Backbone size w/o insert (bp): 5005
  Vector type: Gateway-compatible Entry vector, with insert of NSP3 CDS with a TEV sequence at the N-term.
Growth in bacteria
  Bacterial resistance: Gentamicin, 10 μg/mL
  Growth temperature: 37°C
  Growth strain: DH5alpha
  Copy number: Unknown
Gene/Insert
  Gene/Insert name: NSP3 (alt name: PLPRO)
  Species: SARS-CoV-2 isolate Wuhan-Hu-1
  Insert size (bp): 5862
  Mutation: Many synonymous changes due to codon optimization
  Entrez Gene: ORF1ab (a.k.a. GU280_gp01)
  Cloning method: Gateway Cloning
  Sequencing primers: 5′ M13F; 3′ M13R
Resource information
  A portion of this plasmid was derived from a plasmid made by: PCR amplified
Terms and licenses: Academic/Nonprofit Terms; Industry Terms
How to cite: pDONR207 SARS-CoV2 TEV-NSP3 was a gift from Fritz Roth (Addgene plasmid # 154402 ; http://n2t.net/addgene:154402 ; RRID:Addgene_154402)
