>Addgene plasmid #154402 | pDONR207 SARS-CoV2 TEV-NSP3 | depositor partial sequence | sequence record 298871 | Inserted CDS with stop codon
GAAAACCTGTACTTCCAAGGCATGGCCCCTACCAAGGTGACCTTCGGAGACGACACCGTGATCGAGGTGC
AGGGTTACAAGAGCGTGAACATCACCTTCGAGCTGGACGAACGCATCGACAAGGTGCTGAACGAAAAGTG
CTCCGCTTACACCGTGGAGCTGGGCACCGAGGTGAACGAATTCGCCTGCGTGGTGGCCGACGCTGTGATC
AAGACCCTGCAGCCAGTGTCCGAACTGCTGACCCCTCTGGGTATCGACCTGGACGAGTGGTCTATGGCTA
CCTACTACCTGTTCGACGAGAGCGGCGAATTCAAGCTGGCCTCTCACATGTACTGCAGCTTCTACCCTCC
CGACGAAGACGAGGAAGAGGGTGACTGCGAAGAGGAAGAGTTCGAGCCTTCCACTCAGTACGAGTACGGC
ACCGAAGACGACTACCAGGGCAAGCCTCTGGAATTCGGAGCCACCTCTGCCGCTCTGCAGCCTGAAGAGG
AACAGGAGGAAGACTGGCTGGACGACGACTCCCAGCAGACCGTGGGTCAGCAGGACGGCTCTGAAGACAA
CCAGACCACCACCATCCAGACCATCGTGGAGGTGCAGCCTCAGCTGGAGATGGAACTGACCCCAGTGGTG
CAGACCATCGAG
[501 nt withheld, positions 643-1143]
GAGATGAAGTCCGAAAAGCAGGTGGAGCAGAAGATCGCCGAGATCCCCAAGGAGGAAGTGAAGCCTTTCA
TCACCGAATCTAAGCCCAGCGTGGAGCAGAGAAAGCAGGACGACAAGAAGATCAAGGCCTGCGTGGAGGA
AGTGACCACCACCCTGGAGGAAACCAAGTTCCTGACCGAGAACCTGCTGCTGTACATCGACATCAACGGC
AACCTGCACCCTGACTCCGCTACCCTGGTGTCTGACATCGACATCACCTTCCTGAAGAAGGACGCCCCCT
ACATCGTGGGCGACGTGGTGCAGGAAGGAGTGCTGACCGCTGTGGTCATCCCTACCAAGAAGGCCGGTGG
CACCACCGAGATGCTGGCCAAGGCTCTGCGTAAGGTGCCAACCGACAACTACATCACCACCTACCCCGGT
CAGGGCCTGAACGGTTACACCGTGGAGGAAGCTAAGACCGTGCTGAAGAAGTGCAAGTCTGCCTTCTACA
TCCTGCCCTCCATCATCTCTAACGAGAAGCAGGAAATCCTGGGCACCGTGAGCTGGAACCTGCGCGAAAT
GCTGGCCCACGCTGAGGAAACCAGGAAGCTGATGCCCGTGTGCGTGGAGACCAAGGCCATCGTGAGCACC
ATCCAGAGAAAGTACAAGGGCATCAAGATCCAGGAGGGTGTGGTGGACTACGGCGCTCGTTTCTACTTCT
ACACCTCCAAGACCACCGTGGCCTCTCTGATCAACACCCTGAACGACCTGAACGAGACCCTGGTGACCAT
GCCACTGGGATACGTGACCCACGGTCTGAACCTGGAGGAAGCCGCTAGATACATGCGTTCCCTGAAGGTG
CCTGCTACCGTGAGCGTGAGCAGCCCTGACGCTGTGACCGCCTACAACGGATACCTGACCTCCTCTAGCA
AGACCCCTGAGGAACACTTCATCGAAACCATCAGCCTGGCCGGTTCCTACAAGGACTGGTCTTACAGCGG
ACAGTCCACCCAGCTGGGCATCGAGTTCCTGAAGCGCGGAGACAAGAGCGTGTACTACACCTCCAACCCA
ACCACCTTCCACCTGGACGGTGAAGTGATCACCTTCGACAACCTGAAGACCCTGCTGTCTCTGCGCGAGG
TGAGGACCATCAAGGTGTTCACCACCGTGGACAACATCAACCTGCACACCCAGGTGGTGGACATGAGCAT
GACCTACGGACAGCAGTTCGGTCCTACCTACCTGGACGGAGCTGACGTGACCAAGATCAAGCCACACAAC
TCCCACGAGGGCAAGACCTTCTACGTGCTGCCTAACGATGACACCCTGAGAGTGGAGGCTTTCGAATACT
ACCACACCACCGACCCATCCTTCCTGGGCAGGTACATGTCTGCCCTGAACCACACCAAGAAGTGGAAGTA
CCCCCAGGTGAACGGACTGACCAGCATCAAGTGGGCCGACAACAACTGCTACCTGGCCACCGCTCTGCTG
ACCCTGCAGCAGATCGAACTGAAGTTCAACCCACCCGCTCTGCAGGACGCTTACTACAGAGCCCGTGCTG
GCGAGGCCGCTAACTTCTGCGCTCTGATCCTGGCCTACTGCAACAAGACCGTGGGCGAACTGGGAGACGT
GAGAGAGACCATGAGCTACCTGTTCCAGCACGCCAACCTGGACTCCTGCAAGCGTGTGCTGAACGTGGTG
TGCAAGACCTGCGGCCAGCAGCAGACCACCCTGAAGGGAGTGGAAGCTGTGATGTACATGGGTACCCTGT
CCTACGAGCAGTTCAAGAAGGGCGTGCAGATCCCTTGCACCTGCGGAAAGCAGGCCACCAAGTACCTGGT
GCAGCAGGAAAGCCCATTCGTGATGATGTCCGCTCCTCCAGCCCAGTACGAACTGAAGCACGGCACCTTC
ACCTGCGCTTCCGAGTACACCGGCAACTACCAGTGCGGACACTACAAGCACATCACCTCTAAGGAGACCC
TGTACTGCATCGACGGAGCCCTGCTGACCAAGTCCTCTGAATACAAGGGTCCCATCACCGACGTGTTCTA
CAAGGAGAACAGCTACACCACCACCATCAAGCCCGTGACCTACAAGCTGGACGGCGTGGTGTGCACCGAA
ATCGACCCTAAGCTGGACAACTACTACAAGAAGGACAACTCTTACTTCACCGAGCAGCCTATCGACCTGG
TGCCAAACCAGCCCTACCCTAACGCCAGCTTCGACAACTTCAAGTTCGTGTGCGACAACATCAAGTTCGC
TGACGACCTGAACCAGCTGACCGGATACAAGAAGCCTGCCTCTAGAGAGCTGAAGGTGACCTTCTTCCCA
GACCTGAACGGCGACGTGGTGGCTATCGACTACAAGCACTACACCCCAAGCTTCAAGAAGGGAGCCAAGC
TGCTGCACAAGCCCATCGTGTGGCACGTGAACAACGCTACCAACAAGGCCACCTACAAGCCTAACACCTG
GTGCATCCGTTGCCTGTGGTCTACCAAGCCAGTGGAAACCTCCAACTCTTTCGACGTGCTGAAGAGCGAG
GACGCTCAGGGCATGGACAACCTGGCCTGCGAAGACCTGAAGCCCGTGAGCGAGGAAGTGGTGGAGAACC
CAACCATCCAGAAGGACGTGCTGGAATGCAACGTGAAGACCACCGAGGTGGTGGGAGACATCATCCTGAA
GCCAGCTAACAACAGCCTGAAGATCACCGAGGAAGTGGGTCACACCGACCTGATGGCCGCTTACGTGGAC
AACAGCTCCCTGACCATCAAGAAGCCCAACGAGCTGAGCAGGGTGCTGGGTCTGAAGACCCTGGCTACTC
ACGGTCTGGCTGCTGTGAACTCTGTGCCATGGGACACCATCGCTAACTACGCCAAGCCTTTCCTGAACAA
GGTGGTGTCCACCACCACCAACATCGTGACCAGATGTCTGAACCGCGTGTGCACCAACTACATGCCCTAC
TTCTTCACCCTGCTGCTGCAGCTGTGCACCTTCACCAGAAGCACCAACTCCCGTATCAAGGCTAGCATGC
CTACCACCATCGCCAAGAACACCGTGAAGAGCGTGGGAAAGTTCTGCCTGGAGGCTTCCTTCAACTACCT
GAAGTCTCCAAACTTCAGCAAGCTGATCAACATCATCATCTGGTTCCTGCTGCTCTCCGTGTGCCTGGGT
TCCCTGATCTACTCTACCGCCGCTCTGGGAGTGCTGATGTCTAACCTGGGTATGCCTAGCTACTGCACTG
GTTACAGAGAGGGATACCTGAACAGCACCAACGTGACCATCGCCACCTACTGCACCGGCAGCATCCCATG
CTCCGTGTGCCTGTCTGGACTGGACAGCCTGGACACCTACCCCTCCCTGGAAACCATCCAGATCACCATC
TCTAGCTTCAAGTGGGACCTGACCGCCTTCGGTCTGGTGGCTGAGTGGTTCCTGGCCTACATCCTGTTCA
CCAGGTTCTTCTACGTGCTGGGCCTGGCCGCTATCATGCAGCTGTTCTTCTCCTACTTCGCTGTGCACTT
CATCAGCAACTCCTGGCTGATGTGGCTGATCATCAACCTGGTGCAGATGGCTCCCATCTCTGCCATGGTG
CGCATGTACATCTTCTTCGCCAGCTTCTACTACGTGTGGAAGTCCTACGTGCACGTGGTGGACGGTTGCA
ACTCCTCTACCTGCATGATGTGCTACAAGCGCAACAGGGCTACCAGGGTGGAGTGCACCACCATCGTGAA
CGGCGTGCGCAGGTCCTTCTACGTGTACGCCAACGGCGGCAAGGGATTCTGCAAGCTGCACAACTGGAAC
TGCGTGAACTGCGACACCTTCTGCGCTGGCTCCACCTTCATCTCTGACGAGGTGGCCAGAGACCTGAGCC
TGCAGTTCAAGCGTCCAATCAACCCCACCGACCAGAGCTCCTACATCGTGGACTCTGTGACCGTGAAGAA
CGGTAGCATCCACCTGTACTTCGACAAGGCTGGCCAGAAGACCTACGAGCGCCACTCTCTGAGCCACTTC
GTGAACCTGGACAACCTGAGGGCCAACAACACCAAGGGCAGCCTGCCTATCAACGTGATCGTGTTCGACG
GAAAGTCCAAGTGCGAGGAATCTAGCGCCAAGTCCGCCAGCGTGTACTACAGCCAGCTGATGTGCCAGCC
AATCCTGCTGCTGGACCAGGCTCTGGTGTCTGACGTGGGAGACAGCGCCGAAGTGGCCGTGAAGATGTTC
GACGCCTACGTGAACACCTTCTCCTCTACCTTCAACGTGCCTATGGAGAAGCTGAAGACCCTGGTGGCTA
CTGCTGAGGCTGAACTGGCTAAGAACGTGTCCCTGGACAACGTGCTGAGCACCTTCATCTCCGCCGCTAG
GCAGGGTTTCGTGGACTCTGACGTGGAAACCAAAGACGTGGTGGAGTGCCTGAAGCTGTCTCACCAGAGC
GACATCGAAGTGACCGGCGACTCCTGCAACAACTACATGCTGACCTACAACAAGGTGGAGAACATGACCC
CAAGAGACCTGGGAGCTTGCATCGACTGCTCCGCCCGTCACATCAACGCTCAGGTGGCCAAGTCTCACAA
CATCGCCCTGATCTGGAACGTGAAGGACTTCATGAGCCTGTCCGAGCAGCTGCGCAAGCAGATCAGGAGC
GCCGCTAAGAAGAACAACCTGCCCTTCAAGCTGACCTGCGCTACCACCAGACAGGTGGTGAACGTGGTGA
CCACCAAGATCGCCCTGAAGGGCGGATAA
